>Addgene plasmid #199064 | pGLDV_4 [18o4G] | addgene full sequence | sequence record 397978 | Addgene NGS Result
TAGCGTGCGAACAGCACGCTATTGTTGTATCATTACTCGCATCCATTCTCAGGCTGTCTCGTCTCGTCTC
CGAGCTCTTCACAGAGGAGTGAGACCGAAAGTGAAACGTGATTTCATGCGTCATTTTGAACATTTTGTAA
ATCTTATTTAATAATGTGTGCGGCAATTCACATTTAATTTATGAATGTTTTCTTAACATCGCGGCAACTC
AAGAAACGGCAGGTTCGGATCTTAGCTACTAGAGAAAGAGGAGAAATACTAGATGCGTAAAGGCGAAGAA
CTGTTCACTGGTGTCGTCCCTATTCTGGTGGAACTGGATGGTGATGTCAACGGTCATAAGTTTTCCGTGC
GTGGCGAGGGTGAAGGTGACGCAACTAATGGTAAACTGACGCTGAAGTTCATCTGTACTACTGGTAAACT
GCCGGTTCCTTGGCCGACTCTGGTAACGACGCTGACTTATGGTGTTCAGTGCTTTGCTCGTTATCCGGAC
CATATGAAGCAGCATGACTTCTTCAAGTCCGCCATGCCGGAAGGCTATGTGCAGGAACGCACGATTTCCT
TTAAGGATGACGGCACGTACAAAACGCGTGCGGAAGTGAAATTTGAAGGCGATACCCTGGTAAACCGCAT
TGAGCTGAAAGGCATTGACTTTAAAGAGGACGGCAATATCCTGGGCCATAAGCTGGAATACAATTTTAAC
AGCCACAATGTTTACATCACCGCCGATAAACAAAAAAATGGCATTAAAGCGAATTTTAAAATTCGCCACA
ACGTGGAGGATGGCAGCGTGCAGCTGGCTGATCACTACCAGCAAAACACTCCAATCGGTGATGGTCCTGT
TCTGCTGCCAGACAATCACTATCTGAGCACGCAAAGCGTTCTGTCTAAAGATCCGAACGAGAAACGCGAT
CATATGGTTCTGCTGGAGTTCGTAACCGCAGCGGGCATCACGCATGGTATGGATGAACTGTACAAATGAT
TCAGCCAAAAAACTTAAGACCGCCGGTCTTGTCCACTACCTTGCAGTAATGCGGTGGACAGGATCGGCGG
TTTTCTTTTCTCTTCTCAAGGTCTCACGCTAGGTTGAAGAGCACCCCAGGATACATAGATTACCACAACT
CCGAGCCCTTCCACCTAGCGTGCTAACCACGCACGCTATTGTTGTATAGGCTAGGTGGAGGCTCAGTGAT
GATAAGTCTGCGATGGTGGATGCATGTGTCATGGTCATAGCTGTTTCCTGTGTGAAATTGTTATCCGCTC
AGAGGGCACAATCCTATTCCGCGCTATCCGACAATCTCCAAGACATTAGGTGGAGTTCAGTTCGGCGTAT
GGCATATGTCGCTGGAAAGAACATGTGAGCAAAAGGCCAGCAAAAGGCCAGGAACCGTAAAAAGGCCGCG
TTGCTGGCGTTTTTCCATAGGCTCCGCCCCCCTGACGAGCATCACAAAAATCGACGCTCAAGTCAGAGGT
GGCGAAACCCGACAGGACTATAAAGATACCAGGCGTTTCCCCCTGGAAGCTCCCTCGTGCGCTCTCCTGT
TCCGACCCTGCCGCTTACCGGATACCTGTCCGCCTTTCTCCCTTCGGGAAGCGTGGCGCTTTCTCATAGC
TCACGCTGTAGGTATCTCAGTTCGGTGTAGGTCGTTCGCTCCAAGCTGGGCTGTGTGCACGAACCCCCCG
TTCAGCCCGACCGCTGCGCCTTATCCGGTAACTATCGTCTTGAGTCCAACCCGGTAAGACACGACTTATC
GCCACTGGCAGCAGCCACTGGTAACAGGATTAGCAGAGCGAGGTATGTAGGCGGTGCTACAGAGTTCTTG
AAGTGGTGGCCTAACTACGGCTACACTAGAAGAACAGTATTTGGTATCTGCGCTCTGCTGAAGCCAGTTA
CCTTCGGAAAAAGAGTTGGTAGCTCTTGATCCGGCAAACAAACCACCGCTGGTAGCGGTGGTTTTTTTGT
TTGCAAGCAGCAGATTACGCGCAGAAAAAAAGGATCTCAAGAAGATCCTTTGATCTTTTCTACGGGGTCT
GACGCTCTATTCAACAAAGCCGCCGTCCCGTCAAGTCAGCGTAAATGGGTAGGGGGCTTCAAATCGTCCT
CGTGATACCAATTCGGAGCCTGCTTTTTTGTACAAACTTGTTGATAATGGCAATTCAAGGATCTTCACCT
AGATCCTTTTAAATTAAAAATGAAGTTTTAAATCAATCTAAAGTATATATGAGTAAACTTGGTCTGACAG
TTACCAATGCTTAATCAGTGAGGCACCTATCTCAGCGATCTGTCTATTTCGTTCATCCATAGTTGCCTGA
CTCCCCGTCGTGTAGATAACTACGATACGGGAGGGCTTACCATCTGGCCCCAGTGCTGCAATGATACCGC
GAGAGCCACGCTCACCGGCTCCAGATTTATCAGCAATAAACCAGCCAGCCGGAAGGGCCGAGCGCAGAAG
TGGTCCTGCAACTTTATCCGCCTCCATCCAGTCTATTAATTGTTGCCGGGAAGCTAGAGTAAGTAGTTCG
CCAGTTAATAGTTTGCGCAACGTTGTTGCCATTGCTACAGGCATCGTGGTGTCACGCTCGTCGTTTGGTA
TGGCTTCATTCAGCTCCGGTTCCCAACGATCAAGGCGAGTTACATGATCCCCCATGTTGTGCAAAAAAGC
GGTTAGCTCCTTCGGTCCTCCGATCGTTGTCAGAAGTAAGTTGGCCGCAGTGTTATCACTCATGGTTATG
GCAGCACTGCATAATTCTCTTACTGTCATGCCATCCGTAAGATGCTTTTCTGTGACTGGTGAGTACTCAA
CCAAGTCATTCTGAGAATAGTGTATGCGGCGACCGAGTTGCTCTTGCCCGGCGTCAATACGGGATAATAC
CGCGCCACATAGCAGAACTTTAAAAGTGCTCATCATTGGAAAACGTTCTTCGGGGCGAAAACTCTCAAGG
ATCTTACCGCTGTTGAGATCCAGTTCGATGTAACCCACTCGTGCACCCAACTGATCTTCAGCATCTTTTA
CTTTCACCAGCGTTTCTGGGTGAGCAAAAACAGGAAGGCAAAATGCCGCAAAAAAGGGAATAAGGGCGAC
ACGGAAATGTTGAATACTCATACTCTTCCTTTTTCAATATTATTGAAGCATTTATCAGGGTTATTGTCTC
ATGAGCGGATACATATTTGAATGTATTTAGAAAAATAAACAAATAGGGGTTCCGCGCACATTTCCCCGAA
AAGTGCCAGATACCTGAAACAAAACCCATCGTACGGCCAAGGAAGTCTCCAATAACTGTGATCCACCACA
AGCGCCAGGGTTTTCCCAGTCACGACGTTGTAAAACGACGGCCAGTCATGCATAATCCGCACGCATCTGG
AATAAGGAAGTGCCATTCCGCCTGACCT
Features (pLannotate 1.2.2; 6 found; start..end, strand, type, name):
    263..976     +  CDS            superfolder GFP: GFP variant that folds robustly even when fused to poorly folded proteins (Pédelacq et al., 2006)
   1412..2000    -  rep_origin     ori: high-copy-number ColE1/pMB1/pBR322/pUC origin of replication
   2117..2141    -  protein_bind   attB1: mutant version of attB; recombination site for the Gateway® BP reaction BP Clonase™
   2241..3101    -  CDS            AmpR: β-lactamase; bla; confers resistance to ampicillin, carbenicillin, and related antibiotics
   3102..3206    -  promoter       AmpR promoter: bla
   3293..3336    -  CDS            lacZα (fragment): LacZα fragment of β-galactosidase; lacZ fragment
