[The description below was written by a language model from this plasmid's Addgene catalogue record and pLannotate feature annotations shown in this document.]
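Description:
pGLDV_4 [18o4G] is an empty synthetic-biology backbone of about 3.4 kb, intended as an acceptor ("Odd" level) vector in a hierarchical DNA assembly scheme. The record notes that part of the plasmid derives from an earlier published assembly toolkit, but it lists no named parental backbone and no insert. The plasmid is maintained in E. coli from a high-copy ColE1/pUC-type origin of replication. Selection is with ampicillin, through a β-lactamase gene driven by its native bla promoter.

The functional payload is a superfolder GFP coding sequence that acts as a dropout marker. In this design, the fluorescent cassette occupies the cloning position and is replaced when parts are correctly assembled into the vector. Colonies carrying the unmodified backbone stay fluorescent, while successful assemblies lose the signal, which gives a simple visual screen. The feature table does not annotate the promoter driving sfGFP or the restriction sites flanking the dropout, so these are not stated in the record. The depositor comment indicates that expression is glucose-repressible and that unrepressed expression can select for escape mutants. That comment calls the dropout sfYFP, whereas the purpose field and the sequence annotation both identify it as sfGFP.

The annotation software also flags a short attB1-like Gateway site between the origin and the resistance gene, and a small lacZα fragment. Both are probably residual or incidental matches rather than working elements. The associated publication concerns high-throughput identification of functional origins of replication in non-model bacteria, so the vector probably served for building plasmid libraries in that framework.
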