Addgene plasmid #199064: pGLDV_4 [18o4G]
Purpose: (Empty Backbone) Odd assembly vector with sfGFP dropout for Odd level assemblies
Depositing lab: Charlie Gilbert & Nili Ostrov & Cultivarium Tools. Depositing organization: Cultivarium, Convergent Research. Publication: A scalable framework for high-throughput identification of functional origins of replication in non-model bacteria. Gilbert C, Brumwell SL, Crits-Christoph A, Kang SC, Martin-Moldes Z, Alsharif W, Esmurria A, Nguyen M-A, Lee HH, Ostrov N. bioRxiv 2023.05.19.541510 10.1101/2023.05.19.541510.
Backbone
  Vector backbone: n/a
  Vector type: Synthetic Biology
Growth in bacteria
  Bacterial resistance: Ampicillin, 100 μg/mL
  Growth temperature: 37°C
  Growth strain: E. coli Zymo 10B
  Growth instructions: Supplement LB growth medium with 2% glucose (w/v)
  Copy number: High Copy
Gene/Insert
  Gene/Insert name: None
Resource information
  A portion of this plasmid was derived from a plasmid made by: Jim Haseloff (Pollak et al. 2018 https://doi.org/10.1111/nph.15625)
Terms and licenses: Academic/Nonprofit Terms; Industry Terms: Not Available to Industry
Depositor comments: For standard propagation, supplement LB growth medium with 2% glucose (w/v) to repress sfYFP dropout expression, otherwise escape mutants may arise.
How to cite: pGLDV_4 [18o4G] was a gift from Charlie Gilbert & Nili Ostrov & Cultivarium Tools (Addgene plasmid # 199064 ; http://n2t.net/addgene:199064 ; RRID:Addgene_199064)
